Addgene plasmid #148963: pT7-V5-SBP-C1-HsGIGYF1_1-671-del286-316_AI
Purpose: Mammalian Expression of HsGIGYF1_1-671-del286-316
Depositing lab: Elisa Izaurralde. Depositing organization: Max Planck Institute for Developmental Biology. Publication: Molecular basis for GIGYF-Me31B complex assembly in 4EHP-mediated translational repression. Peter D, Ruscica V, Bawankar P, Weber R, Helms S, Valkov E, Igreja C, Izaurralde E. Genes Dev. 2019 Oct 1;33(19-20):1355-1360. doi: 10.1101/gad.329219.119. Epub 2019 Aug 22. PubMed 31439631.
Backbone
  Vector backbone: Unknown
  Vector type: Mammalian Expression
Growth in bacteria
  Bacterial resistance: Kanamycin, 50 μg/mL
  Growth temperature: 37°C
  Growth strain: DH5alpha
  Copy number: High Copy
Gene/Insert
  Gene/Insert name: HsGIGYF1_1-671-del286-316
  Species: H. sapiens (human)
  Entrez Gene: GIGYF1 (a.k.a. GYF1, PERQ1)
  Cloning method: Unknown
Terms and licenses: Academic/Nonprofit Terms; Industry Terms: Not Available to Industry
Depositor comments: sequence extracted from NCBI: NM_022574.4 or Uniprot.: O75420 Plasmids from this collection were made available to the research community and donated after the lab closed. Please note that the sequence provided by the depositing laboratory may be theoretical/predicted or based on Sanger sequencing results. There may be discrepancies between sequencing results obtained by Addgene and the depositor sequence. If an Addgene verified sequence is not available, please contact before placing your order to request that our lab fully sequence the plasmid.
How to cite: pT7-V5-SBP-C1-HsGIGYF1_1-671-del286-316_AI was a gift from Elisa Izaurralde (Addgene plasmid # 148963 ; http://n2t.net/addgene:148963 ; RRID:Addgene_148963)
