[The description below was written by a language model from this plasmid's Addgene catalogue record and pLannotate feature annotations shown in this document.]
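Description:
pT7-V5-SBP-C1-HsGIGYF1_1-671-del286-316_AI is a 6,152-nt mammalian expression plasmid encoding a truncated, internally deleted form of human GIGYF1 (also known as GYF1 or PERQ1). The catalogue lists the backbone as unknown. The annotated features show a CMV-driven expression cassette and a dual-purpose NeoR/KanR marker. It replicates in E. coli at high copy from a ColE1/pUC-type origin and is selected with kanamycin. The aminoglycoside phosphotransferase gene sits downstream of both a bacterial (AmpR/bla) promoter and the SV40 enhancer/early promoter and is followed by an HSV TK polyadenylation signal. This arrangement could in principle also allow G418 selection in mammalian cells. An f1 origin is also present. Short fragments annotated as HIV-1 LTR, SV40 large T antigen, ble and bGH poly(A) are probably backbone remnants or incidental partial matches rather than functional elements.

The payload is transcribed from the CMV immediate-early enhancer and promoter. A T7 promoter lies just upstream of the coding region and could additionally support transcription by T7 RNA polymerase. The open reading frame begins with an N-terminal V5 epitope tag followed by a streptavidin-binding peptide (SBP). These are fused to GIGYF1 residues 1–671 lacking residues 286–316, according to the construct name. A residual multiple cloning site and the SV40 poly(A) signal follow the insert. The V5 tag permits immunodetection, and SBP allows capture on streptavidin resin. The design therefore suits pulldown and interaction assays in human cells. The associated publication concerns GIGYF–Me31B complex assembly in 4EHP-mediated translational repression, which suggests the deletion was made to test a specific binding region, although the record does not state its function. The depositor notes that the supplied sequence may be theoretical or predicted.
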