Features (pLannotate 1.2.2; 18 found; start..end, strand, type, name):
     61..364     +  enhancer       CMV enhancer: human cytomegalovirus immediate early enhancer
    365..568     +  promoter       CMV promoter: human cytomegalovirus (CMV) immediate early promoter
    564..597     +  LTR            5' LTR (truncated) (fragment): truncated 5' long terminal repeat (LTR) from HIV-1
    613..631     +  promoter       T7 promoter: promoter for bacteriophage T7 RNA polymerase
    668..709     +  CDS            V5 tag: epitope tag from simian virus 5
    731..844     +  CDS            SBP: streptavidin-binding peptide selected from a peptide library; binds streptavidin with nanomolar affinity (Keefe et al., 2001)
    857..2776    +  CDS            GIGYF1 (fragment): GGYF1_HUMAN - Also known as CDS2, PERQ1. Experimental evidence at protein level: Swiss-Prot protein existence level 1. May act cooperatively with GRB10 to regulate tyrosine kinase receptor signaling. May increase IGF1 receptor phosphorylation under IGF1 stimulation as well as phosphorylation of IRS1 and SHC1 (By similarity). From Homo sapiens (Human).
   2780..2816    +  misc_feature   MCS (fragment): multiple cloning site
   2833..2917    +  CDS            large T antigen (fragment): large T antigen from SV40 (simian virus 40)
   2940..3061    +  polyA_signal   SV40 poly(A) signal: SV40 polyadenylation signal
   3095..3523    -  rep_origin     f1 ori (sequence partly withheld): f1 bacteriophage origin of replication; arrow indicates direction of (+) strand synthesis
   3550..3654    +  promoter       AmpR promoter: bla
   3656..4013    +  promoter       SV40 promoter: SV40 enhancer and early promoter
   4048..4842    +  CDS            NeoR/KanR: aminoglycoside phosphotransferase from Tn5; aph(3')-II (or nptII); confers resistance to neomycin, kanamycin, and G418 (Geneticin®)
   4863..5015    +  CDS            ble (fragment): BLE_KLEPN - Experimental evidence at protein level: Swiss-Prot protein existence level 1. Binding protein with a strong affinity to the bleomycin family of antibiotics. Binds to CL990; an antimitotic-antibiotic compound. From Klebsiella pneumoniae.
   5074..5121    +  polyA_signal   HSV TK poly(A) signal: herpes simplex virus thymidine kinase polyadenylation signal (Cole and Stacy, 1985)
   5212..5228    -  polyA_signal   bGH poly(A) signal (fragment): bovine growth hormone polyadenylation signal
   5450..6038    +  rep_origin     ori: high-copy-number ColE1/pMB1/pBR322/pUC origin of replication
>Addgene plasmid #148963 | pT7-V5-SBP-C1-HsGIGYF1_1-671-del286-316_AI | depositor full sequence | sequence record 291411 | Full Sequence
TAGTTATTAATAGTAATCAATTACGGGGTCATTAGTTCATAGCCCATATATGGAGTTCCGCGTTACATAA
CTTACGGTAAATGGCCCGCCTGGCTGACCGCCCAACGACCCCCGCCCATTGACGTCAATAATGACGTATG
TTCCCATAGTAACGCCAATAGGGACTTTCCATTGACGTCAATGGGTGGAGTATTTACGGTAAACTGCCCA
CTTGGCAGTACATCAAGTGTATCATATGCCAAGTACGCCCCCTATTGACGTCAATGACGGTAAATGGCCC
GCCTGGCATTATGCCCAGTACATGACCTTATGGGACTTTCCTACTTGGCAGTACATCTACGTATTAGTCA
TCGCTATTACCATGGTGATGCGGTTTTGGCAGTACATCAATGGGCGTGGATAGCGGTTTGACTCACGGGG
ATTTCCAAGTCTCCACCCCATTGACGTCAATGGGAGTTTGTTTTGGCACCAAAATCAACGGGACTTTCCA
AAATGTCGTAACAACTCCGCCCCATTGACGCAAATGGGCGGTAGGCGTGTACGGTGGGAGGTCTATATAA
GCAGAGCTCTCTGGCTAACTAGAGAACCCACTGCTTACTGGCTTATCGAAATTAATACGACTCACTATAG
GGAGACCCAAGCTCTAGCGCTACCGGTCGCCACCATGGGTAAGCCTATCCCTAACCCTCTCCTCGGTCTC
GATTCTACGCCCGGAAGCGGTAGCGGTACGATGGACGAGAAGACCACCGGCTGGGGGGGCGGCCACGTGG
TGGAGGGCCTGGCCGGCGAGCTGGAGCAGCTGCGGGCCAGGCTGGAGCACCACCCTCAGGGCCAGCGGGA
GCCCAGATCTCGAGCTATGGCAGCAGAGACACTCAACTTTGGGCCTGAGTGGCTCAGGGCCCTGTCCGGG
GGCGGCAGCGTGGCCTCCCCACCCCCGTCCCCTGCCATGCCCAAATACAAGCTGGCTGACTACCGTTATG
GGCGAGAGGAAATGCTGGCTCTCTACGTCAAGGAGAACAAGGTCCCGGAAGAGCTGCAGGACAAGGAGTT
CGCCGCGGTGCTGCAGGACGAGCCACTGCAGCCCCTGGCTCTGGAGCCGCTGACTGAGGAGGAACAGAGA
AACTTCTCCCTGTCAGTGAACAGCGTGGCTGTGCTGAGGCTGATGGGGAAAGGGGCTGGCCCCCCCCTGG
CTGGCACCTCCCGAGGCAGGGGCAGCACGCGGAGCCGAGGCCGCGGCCGTGGTGACAGCTGCTTTTACCA
AAGAAGCATCGAAGAAGGCGATGGGGCCTTTGGACGAAGCCCCCGGGAAATCCAGCGCAGCCAGAGCTGG
GATGACAGAGGCGAGAGGCGGTTTGAGAAGTCAGCAAGGCGGGATGGAGCACGATGTGGCTTTGAGGAGG
GAGGGGCTGGCCCAAGGAAGGAGCACGCCCGCTCAGACAGCGAGAACTGGCGCTCCCTACGGGAGGAACA
GGAGGAGGAGGAGGAGGGCAGCTGGAGGCTCGGAGCAGGGCCCCGGCGAGACGGCGACCGCTGGCGCTCC
GCCAGCCCTGATGGTGGTCCCCGCTCTGCTGGCTGGCGGGAACATGGGGAACGGCGGCGCAAGTTTGAAT
TTGATTTGCGAGGGGATCGAGGAGGGTGTGGTGAAGAGGAGGGGCGGGGAGGGGGAGGCAGCTCTCACCT
GCGGCGGTGCCGAGCGCCTGAAGGCTTTGAGAAGGGCCCCAAGGAGCCCATTCCTGAGGAGCAGGAGCTG
GACTTCCAAGGGTTGGAGGAGGAGGAGGAACCTTCCGAAGGGCTAGAGGAGGAAGGGCCTGAGGCAGGTG
GGAAAGAGCTGACCCCACTGCCTCCTCAGGAGGAGAAGTCCAGCTCCCCATCCCCACTGCCCACCCTGGG
CCCACTCTGGGGGACAAACGGGGATGGGGACGAAACTGCAGAGAAAGAGCCCCCAGCGGCCGAAGATGAT
ATTCGGGGGATCCAGCTGAGTCCCGGGGTGGGCTCCTCTGCTGGCCCACCCGGAGATCTGGAGGATGATG
AAGGCTTGAAGCACCTGCAGCAGGAGGCGGAGAAGCTGGTGGCCTCCCTGCAGGACAGCTCCTTGGAGGA
GGAGCAGTTCACGGCTGCCATGCAGACCCAGGGCCTGCGCCACTCTGCAGCCGCCACTGCCCTCCCGCTC
AGCCATGGGGCTGCCCGGAAGTGGTTCTACAAGGACCCACAGGGCGAGATCCAAGGCCCCTTCACGACAC
AGGAGATGGCAGAGTGGTTCCAGGCCGGCTACTTTTCCATGTCACTGCTGGTGAAGCGGGGCTGCGATGA
GGGCTTCCAGCCGCTGGGCGAGGTGATCAAGATGTGGGGCCGCGTGCCCTTTGCCCCAGGGCCCTCACCT
CCCCCACTGCTGGGAAACATGGACCAGGAGCGGCTGAAGAAGCAACAGGAGCTGGCCGCGGCGGCCTTGT
ACCAGCAGCTGCAGCACCAGCAGTTTCTCCAGCTGGTCAGCAGCCGCCAGCTCCCACAGTGCGCGCTCCG
AGAAAAGGCAGCTCTGGGGGACCTGACACCGCCACCACCGCCGCCGCCACAGCAGCAGCAGCAGCAGCTC
ACGGCATTCCTGCAGCAGCTCCAGGCGCTCAAACCCCCCAGAGGCGGGGACCAGAACCTGCTCCCGACGA
TGAGCCGGTCCTTGTCGGTGCCAGATTCGGGCCGCCTCTGGGACGTACATACCTCAGCCTCATCACAGTC
AGGTGGTGAGGCCAGTCTTTGGGACATACCAATTAACTCTTCGACTTGAGAATTCTGCAGTCGACGGTAC
CGCGGGCCCGGGATCCACCGGATCTAGATAACTGATCATAATCAGCCATACCACATTTGTAGAGGTTTTA
CTTGCTTTAAAAAACCTCCCACACCTCCCCCTGAACCTGAAACATAAAATGAATGCAATTGTTGTTGTTA
ACTTGTTTATTGCAGCTTATAATGGTTACAAATAAAGCAATAGCATCACAAATTTCACAAATAAAGCATT
TTTTTCACTGCATTCTAGTTGTGGTTTGTCCAAACTCATCAATGTATCTTAACGCGTAAATTGTAAGCGT
TAATATTTTGTTAAAATTCGCGTTAAATTTTTGTTAAATCAGCTCATTTTTTAACCAATAGGCCGAAATC
GGCAAAATCCCTTATAAATCAAAAGAATAGACCGAGATAGGGT
[37 nt withheld, positions 3194-3230]
AAAGAACGTGGACTCCAACGTCAAAGG
[49 nt withheld, positions 3258-3306]
T
[91 nt withheld, positions 3308-3398]
G
[124 nt withheld, positions 3400-3523]
CAGGTGGCACTTTTCGGGGAAATGTGCGCGGAACCCCTATTTGTTTATTTTTCTAAATACATTCAAATAT
GTATCCGCTCATGAGACAATAACCCTGATAAATGCTTCAATAATATTGAAAAAGGAAGAGTCCTGAGGCG
GAAAGAACCAGCTGTGGAATGTGTGTCAGTTAGGGTGTGGAAAGTCCCCAGGCTCCCCAGCAGGCAGAAG
TATGCAAAGCATGCATCTCAATTAGTCAGCAACCAGGTGTGGAAAGTCCCCAGGCTCCCCAGCAGGCAGA
AGTATGCAAAGCATGCATCTCAATTAGTCAGCAACCATAGTCCCGCCCCTAACTCCGCCCATCCCGCCCC
TAACTCCGCCCAGTTCCGCCCATTCTCCGCCCCATGGCTGACTAATTTTTTTTATTTATGCAGAGGCCGA
GGCCGCCTCGGCCTCTGAGCTATTCCAGAAGTAGTGAGGAGGCTTTTTTGGAGGCCTAGGCTTTTGCAAA
GATCGATCAAGAGACAGGATGAGGATCGTTTCGCATGATTGAACAAGATGGATTGCACGCAGGTTCTCCG
GCCGCTTGGGTGGAGAGGCTATTCGGCTATGACTGGGCACAACAGACAATCGGCTGCTCTGATGCCGCCG
TGTTCCGGCTGTCAGCGCAGGGGCGCCCGGTTCTTTTTGTCAAGACCGACCTGTCCGGTGCCCTGAATGA
ACTGCAAGACGAGGCAGCGCGGCTATCGTGGCTGGCCACGACGGGCGTTCCTTGCGCAGCTGTGCTCGAC
GTTGTCACTGAAGCGGGAAGGGACTGGCTGCTATTGGGCGAAGTGCCGGGGCAGGATCTCCTGTCATCTC
ACCTTGCTCCTGCCGAGAAAGTATCCATCATGGCTGATGCAATGCGGCGGCTGCATACGCTTGATCCGGC
TACCTGCCCATTCGACCACCAAGCGAAACATCGCATCGAGCGAGCACGTACTCGGATGGAAGCCGGTCTT
GTCGATCAGGATGATCTGGACGAAGAGCATCAGGGGCTCGCGCCAGCCGAACTGTTCGCCAGGCTCAAGG
CGAGCATGCCCGACGGCGAGGATCTCGTCGTGACCCATGGCGATGCCTGCTTGCCGAATATCATGGTGGA
AAATGGCCGCTTTTCTGGATTCATCGACTGTGGCCGGCTGGGTGTGGCGGACCGCTATCAGGACATAGCG
TTGGCTACCCGTGATATTGCTGAAGAGCTTGGCGGCGAATGGGCTGACCGCTTCCTCGTGCTTTACGGTA
TCGCCGCTCCCGATTCGCAGCGCATCGCCTTCTATCGCCTTCTTGACGAGTTCTTCTGAGCGGGACTCTG
GGGTTCGAAATGACCGACCAAGCGACGCCCAACCTGCCATCACGAGATTTCGATTCCACCGCCGCCTTCT
ATGAAAGGTTGGGCTTCGGAATCGTTTTCCGGGACGCCGGCTGGATGATCCTCCAGCGCGGGGATCTCAT
GCTGGAGTTCTTCGCCCACCCTAGGGGGAGGCTAACTGAAACACGGAAGGAGACAATACCGGAAGGAACC
CGCGCTATGACGGCAATAAAAAGACAGAATAAAACGCACGGTGTTGGGTCGTTTGTTCATAAACGCGGGG
TTCGGTCCCAGGGCTGGCACTCTGTCGATACCCCACCGAGACCCCATTGGGGCCAATACGCCCGCGTTTC
TTCCTTTTCCCCACCCCACCCCCCAAGTTCGGGTGAAGGCCCAGGGCTCGCAGCCAACGTCGGGGCGGCA
GGCCCTGCCATAGCCTCAGGTTACTCATATATACTTTAGATTGATTTAAAACTTCATTTTTAATTTAAAA
GGATCTAGGTGAAGATCCTTTTTGATAATCTCATGACCAAAATCCCTTAACGTGAGTTTTCGTTCCACTG
AGCGTCAGACCCCGTAGAAAAGATCAAAGGATCTTCTTGAGATCCTTTTTTTCTGCGCGTAATCTGCTGC
TTGCAAACAAAAAAACCACCGCTACCAGCGGTGGTTTGTTTGCCGGATCAAGAGCTACCAACTCTTTTTC
CGAAGGTAACTGGCTTCAGCAGAGCGCAGATACCAAATACTGTCCTTCTAGTGTAGCCGTAGTTAGGCCA
CCACTTCAAGAACTCTGTAGCACCGCCTACATACCTCGCTCTGCTAATCCTGTTACCAGTGGCTGCTGCC
AGTGGCGATAAGTCGTGTCTTACCGGGTTGGACTCAAGACGATAGTTACCGGATAAGGCGCAGCGGTCGG
GCTGAACGGGGGGTTCGTGCACACAGCCCAGCTTGGAGCGAACGACCTACACCGAACTGAGATACCTACA
GCGTGAGCTATGAGAAAGCGCCACGCTTCCCGAAGGGAGAAAGGCGGACAGGTATCCGGTAAGCGGCAGG
GTCGGAACAGGAGAGCGCACGAGGGAGCTTCCAGGGGGAAACGCCTGGTATCTTTATAGTCCTGTCGGGT
TTCGCCACCTCTGACTTGAGCGTCGATTTTTGTGATGCTCGTCAGGGGGGCGGAGCCTATGGAAAAACGC
CAGCAACGCGGCCTTTTTACGGTTCCTGGCCTTTTGCTGGCCTTTTGCTCACATGTTCTTTCCTGCGTTA
TCCCCTGATTCTGTGGATAACCGTATTACCGCCATGCAT
